Addgene plasmid #155308: pcDNA-GFP-AMA1-Flag(K546M/I547P/I548Y/I549Y)
Purpose: Expresses N-terminally GFP-tagged and C-terminally Flag-tagged AMA1 K546M/I547P/I548Y/I549Y variant
Depositing lab: Sinisa Urban. Depositing organization: Johns Hopkins University and School of Medicine. Publication: Designed Parasite-Selective Rhomboid Inhibitors Block Invasion and Clear Blood-Stage Malaria. Gandhi S, Baker RP, Cho S, Stanchev S, Strisovsky K, Urban S. Cell Chem Biol. 2020 Aug 31. pii: S2451-9456(20)30333-0. doi: 10.1016/j.chembiol.2020.08.011. PubMed 32888502.
Backbone
  Vector backbone: pcDNA3.1
  Backbone manufacturer: Invitrogen
  Backbone size w/o insert (bp): 5500
  Total vector size (bp): 6050
  Vector type: Mammalian Expression
Growth in bacteria
  Bacterial resistance: Ampicillin, 100 μg/mL
  Growth temperature: 37°C
  Growth strain: DH5alpha
  Copy number: High Copy
Gene/Insert
  Gene/Insert name: PfAMA1
  Species: Synthetic
  Insert size (bp): 546
  Mutation: K546M/I547P/I548Y/I549Y
  Promoter: CMV
  Tag / fusion protein: signal peptide (residues 1 to 32) from TGF alpha (N terminal on insert); GFP (N terminal on insert); Flag (C terminal on insert)
  Cloning method: Restriction Enzyme; 5′ cloning site EcoRI (not destroyed); 3′ cloning site NotI (not destroyed)
  Sequencing primers: 5′ T7 forward; 3′ BGH reverse
Terms and licenses: Academic/Nonprofit Terms; Industry Terms: Not Available to Industry
Depositor comments: Please note: Plasmid contains N162K, T288V, S373D, N422D, S423K, and N499Q mutations in AMA1 compared to the NCBI reference sequence P50490.1. It is not known how these mutations affect plasmid function.
How to cite: pcDNA-GFP-AMA1-Flag(K546M/I547P/I548Y/I549Y) was a gift from Sinisa Urban (Addgene plasmid # 155308 ; http://n2t.net/addgene:155308 ; RRID:Addgene_155308)
