[The description below was written by a language model from this plasmid's Addgene catalogue record and pLannotate feature annotations shown in this document.]
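Description:
pcDNA-GFP-AMA1-Flag(K546M/I547P/I548Y/I549Y) is a mammalian expression plasmid built on the pcDNA3.1 backbone. It is propagated in E. coli through a high-copy ColE1/pUC-type origin with ampicillin selection (AmpR with its bla promoter). It also carries an f1 origin and an SV40 promoter-driven NeoR/KanR cassette with an SV40 poly(A) signal, which would allow G418 selection of transfected mammalian cells. The payload is transcribed from the CMV immediate-early enhancer/promoter and terminated by the bGH polyadenylation signal. A T7 promoter lies just upstream of the coding region, which was cloned between EcoRI and NotI sites.

The open reading frame begins with the signal peptide of human TGF-alpha (residues 1 to 32), which directs the fusion into the secretory pathway. This is followed by EGFP, then a synthetic Plasmodium falciparum apical membrane antigen 1 (PfAMA1) sequence, and a C-terminal Flag tag. The AMA1 portion carries the quadruple substitution K546M/I547P/I548Y/I549Y. The depositor also notes six further differences from the reference protein (N162K, T288V, S373D, N422D, S423K, N499Q), whose effect is unknown. The dual tagging lets the N- and C-terminal parts of the protein be followed separately. Given that the associated publication concerns parasite rhomboid protease inhibitors, the construct plausibly serves as a variant substrate for cleavage assays in cultured cells, although the record does not state this explicitly.

The sizes in the record disagree. The catalogue lists a 546 bp insert and a 6,050 bp total, whereas the sequenced record is 7,817 nt and its annotated AMA1 fragment spans roughly 1.6 kb. A few small annotations, such as the HIV-1 LTR, ble and lacI fragments, are short partial matches, probably to backbone sequence, and not functional elements.
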