Features (pLannotate 1.2.2; 22 found; start..end, strand, type, name):
     28..80      -  misc_feature   bom (fragment): basis of mobility region from pBR322
    235..614     +  enhancer       CMV enhancer: human cytomegalovirus immediate early enhancer
    615..818     +  promoter       CMV promoter: human cytomegalovirus (CMV) immediate early promoter
    814..847     +  LTR            5' LTR (truncated) (fragment): truncated 5' long terminal repeat (LTR) from HIV-1
    863..881     +  promoter       T7 promoter: promoter for bacteriophage T7 RNA polymerase
    920..1009    +  CDS            TGFA (fragment): TGFA_HUMAN - Experimental evidence at protein level: Swiss-Prot protein existence level 1. TGF alpha is a mitogenic polypeptide that is able to bind to the EGF receptor/EGFR and to act synergistically with TGF beta to promote anchorage-independent cell proliferation in soft agar. From Homo sapiens (Human).
   1016..1732    +  CDS            EGFP: EGFP is a basic (constitutively fluorescent) green fluorescent protein published in 1996, derived from Aequorea victoria. It is reported to be a rapidly-maturing weak dimer with moderate acid sensitivity.
   1760..3337    +  CDS            AMA-1 (fragment): AMA1_PLAFG - Also known as PF83. Experimental evidence at protein level: Swiss-Prot protein existence level 1. Involved in parasite invasion of erythrocytes. From Plasmodium falciparum (isolate FCR-3 / Gambia).
   3414..3638    +  polyA_signal   bGH poly(A) signal: bovine growth hormone polyadenylation signal
   3642..3663    +  promoter       SV40 promoter (fragment): SV40 enhancer and early promoter
   3684..4112    +  rep_origin     f1 ori (sequence partly withheld): f1 bacteriophage origin of replication; arrow indicates direction of (+) strand synthesis
   4126..4455    +  promoter       SV40 promoter: SV40 enhancer and early promoter
   4522..5316    +  CDS            NeoR/KanR: aminoglycoside phosphotransferase from Tn5; aph(3')-II (or nptII); confers resistance to neomycin, kanamycin, and G418 (Geneticin®)
   5337..5495    +  CDS            ble (fragment): BLE_KLEPN - Experimental evidence at protein level: Swiss-Prot protein existence level 1. Binding protein with a strong affinity to the bleomycin family of antibiotics. Binds to CL990; an antimitotic-antibiotic compound. From Klebsiella pneumoniae.
   5490..5611    +  polyA_signal   SV40 poly(A) signal: SV40 polyadenylation signal
   5684..5700    -  protein_bind   lac operator: The lac repressor binds to the lac operator to inhibit transcription in E. coli. This inhibition can be relieved by adding lactose or isopropyl-β-D-thiogalactopyranoside (IPTG). lac repressor encoded by lacI
   5708..5738    -  promoter       lac promoter: promoter for the E. coli lac operon
   5753..5774    -  protein_bind   CAP binding site: CAP binding activates transcription in the presence of cAMP. E. coli catabolite activator protein
   5787..5879    -  CDS            lacI (fragment): lac repressor; lacI; The lac repressor binds to the lac operator to inhibit transcription in E. coli. This inhibition can be relieved by adding lactose or isopropyl-β-D-thiogalactopyranoside (IPTG).
   6062..6650    -  rep_origin     ori: high-copy-number ColE1/pMB1/pBR322/pUC origin of replication
   6821..7681    -  CDS            AmpR: β-lactamase; bla; confers resistance to ampicillin, carbenicillin, and related antibiotics
   7682..7786    -  promoter       AmpR promoter: bla
>Addgene plasmid #155308 | pcDNA-GFP-AMA1-Flag(K546M/I547P/I548Y/I549Y) | addgene full sequence | sequence record 313830 | Addgene NGS Result
GACGGATCGGGAGATCTCCCGATCCCCTATGGTGCACTCTCAGTACAATCTGCTCTGATGCCGCATAGTT
AAGCCAGTATCTGCTCCCTGCTTGTGTGTTGGAGGTCGCTGAGTAGTGCGCGAGCAAAATTTAAGCTACA
ACAAGGCAAGGCTTGACCGACAATTGCATGAAGAATCTGCTTAGGGTTAGGCGTTTTGCGCTGCTTCGCG
ATGTACGGGCCAGATATACGCGTTGACATTGATTATTGACTAGTTATTAATAGTAATCAATTACGGGGTC
ATTAGTTCATAGCCCATATATGGAGTTCCGCGTTACATAACTTACGGTAAATGGCCCGCCTGGCTGACCG
CCCAACGACCCCCGCCCATTGACGTCAATAATGACGTATGTTCCCATAGTAACGCCAATAGGGACTTTCC
ATTGACGTCAATGGGTGGAGTATTTACGGTAAACTGCCCACTTGGCAGTACATCAAGTGTATCATATGCC
AAGTACGCCCCCTATTGACGTCAATGACGGTAAATGGCCCGCCTGGCATTATGCCCAGTACATGACCTTA
TGGGACTTTCCTACTTGGCAGTACATCTACGTATTAGTCATCGCTATTACCATGGTGATGCGGTTTTGGC
AGTACATCAATGGGCGTGGATAGCGGTTTGACTCACGGGGATTTCCAAGTCTCCACCCCATTGACGTCAA
TGGGAGTTTGTTTTGGCACCAAAATCAACGGGACTTTCCAAAATGTCGTAACAACTCCGCCCCATTGACG
CAAATGGGCGGTAGGCGTGTACGGTGGGAGGTCTATATAAGCAGAGCTCTCTGGCTAACTAGAGAACCCA
CTGCTTACTGGCTTATCGAAATTAATACGACTCACTATAGGGAGACCCAAGCTGGCTAGCGTTTAAACTT
AAGCTTACCATGGTCCCCTCGGCTGGACAGCTCGCCCTGTTCGCTCTGGGTATTGTGTTGGCTGCGTGCC
AGGCCTTGGAGAACAGCACGTCCCCGCTGCGTACGATGGTGAGCAAGGGCGAGGAGCTGTTCACCGGGGT
GGTGCCCATCCTGGTCGAGCTGGACGGCGACGTAAACGGCCACAAGTTCAGCGTGTCCGGCGAGGGCGAG
GGCGATGCCACCTACGGCAAGCTGACCCTGAAGTTCATCTGCACCACCGGCAAGCTGCCCGTGCCCTGGC
CCACCCTCGTGACCACCCTGACCTACGGCGTGCAGTGCTTCAGCCGCTACCCCGACCACATGAAGCAGCA
CGACTTCTTCAAGTCCGCCATGCCCGAAGGCTACGTCCAGGAGCGCACCATCTTCTTCAAGGACGACGGC
AACTACAAGACCCGCGCCGAGGTGAAGTTCGAGGGCGACACCCTGGTGAACCGCATCGAGCTGAAGGGCA
TCGACTTCAAGGAGGACGGCAACATCCTGGGGCACAAGCTGGAGTACAACTACAACAGCCACAACGTCTA
TATCATGGCCGACAAGCAGAAGAACGGCATCAAGGTGAACTTCAAGATCCGCCACAACATCGAGGACGGC
AGCGTGCAGCTCGCCGACCACTACCAGCAGAACACCCCCATCGGCGACGGCCCCGTGCTGCTGCCCGACA
ACCACTACCTGAGCACCCAGTCCGCCCTGAGCAAAGACCCCAACGAGAAGCGCGATCACATGGTCCTGCT
GGAGTTCGTGACCGCCGCCGGGATCACTCTCGGCATGGACGAGCTGTACAAGTCCGGCCGGACTCAGGGA
GCAGAATTCATCGAAATCGTGGAAAGATCCAACTACATGGGTAACCCATGGACTGAGTACATGGCAAAGT
ACGACATCGAGGAAGTGCACGGAAGTGGTATCAGGGTTGATCTGGGTGAAGATGCCGAAGTCGCTGGTAC
TCAGTACAGACTCCCTTCTGGTAAGTGCCCTGTTTTCGGAAAGGGTATCATCATCGAAAACTCTAAGACT
ACTTTCCTCAAGCCTGTTGCTACTGGTAACCAAGATCTTAAGGACGGAGGTTTCGCTTTCCCACCTACTA
ACCCTCTGATCTCTCCAATGACTTTGAACGGTATGCGTGACTTCTACAAGAACAACGAATACGTCAAGAA
CTTGGATGAATTGACTTTGTGTAGTAGACACGCTGGAAACATGAACCCTGATAACGACAAGAACAGTAAC
TACAAGTACCCCGCGGTTTACGACTACAACGATAAGAAGTGTCACATCCTGTACATCGCTGCCCAAGAAA
ACAACGGACCAAGATACTGTAACAAGGATCAAAGTAAGAGAAACTCTATGTTCTGTTTCAGACCTGCAAA
GGACAAGCTGTTCGAAAACTACGTGTACTTGTCCAAGAACGTTGTCGATAACTGGGAAGAAGTCTGCCCA
AGAAAGAACCTCGAGAACGCAAAGTTCGGTCTGTGGGTCGATGGTAACTGTGAAGACATCCCTCATGTGA
ACGAGTTCAGTGCTAACGATTTGTTCGAGTGTAACAAGCTGGTCTTCGAGTTGTCTGCCAGTGACCAACC
TAAGCAGTACGAACAGCATTTGACTGACTACGAAAAGATCAAGGAAGGATTCAAGAACAAGAACGCCGAT
ATGATCAAGTCCGCTTTCCTCCCAACCGGTGCATTCAAAGCAGATAGATACAAGTCTCACGGTAAGGGTT
ACAACTGGGGAAACTACAACAGAGAAACCCAAAAGTGTGAAATCTTCAACGTCAAGCCTACCTGCCTCAT
CAACGACAAGTCCTACATTGCGACTACTGCCCTGTCTCATCCAATCGAAGTCGAACACAACTTCCCCTGC
AGTCTCTACAAGGACGAGATCAAGAAGGAAATCGAGCGTGAAAGTAAGCGTATCAAGTTGAACGATAACG
ACGACGAAGGTAACAAGAAGATCATCGCACCTAGGATCTTCATCTCCGATGACAAGGATTCCCTCAAGTG
TCCTTGTGACCCTGAGATGGTGAGTCAGTCCACTTGTAGATTCTTCGTTTGCAAGTGCGTCGAACGTAGA
GCCGAAGTCACTAGTAACAACGAAGTTGTCGTGAAGGAAGAATACAAGGATGAATACGCTGATATTCCAG
AGCATAAGCCTACGTACGATAACATGATGCCGTATTATGCTAGTTCTGCTGCTGTCGCTGTTCTGGCTAC
TATCCTCATGGTGTACCTTTACAAGAGAAAGGGAAACGCTGAGAAGTACGACAAGATGGATCAACCTCAA
CATTACGGTAAGAGTACTTCCAGGAACGATGAGATGTTGGATCCAGAGGCCTCCTTCTGGGGTGAGGAGA
AGAGAGCCTCTCATACTACTCCAGTTTTGATGGAGAAGCCTTACTACGATTACAAGGACGATGACGATAA
GTAGGCGGCCGCATAATCTAGAGGGCCCGTTTAAACCCGCTGATCAGCCTCGACTGTGCCTTCTAGTTGC
CAGCCATCTGTTGTTTGCCCCTCCCCCGTGCCTTCCTTGACCCTGGAAGGTGCCACTCCCACTGTCCTTT
CCTAATAAAATGAGGAAATTGCATCGCATTGTCTGAGTAGGTGTCATTCTATTCTGGGGGGTGGGGTGGG
GCAGGACAGCAAGGGGGAGGATTGGGAAGACAATAGCAGGCATGCTGGGGATGCGGTGGGCTCTATGGCT
TCTGAGGCGGAAAGAACCAGCTGGGGCTCTAGGGGGTATCCCC
[124 nt withheld, positions 3684-3807]
C
[91 nt withheld, positions 3809-3899]
A
[49 nt withheld, positions 3901-3949]
CCTTTGACGTTGGAGTCCACGTTCTTT
[37 nt withheld, positions 3977-4013]
ACCCTATCTCGGTCTATTCTTTTGATTTATAAGGGATTTTGCCGATTTCGGCCTATTGGTTAAAAAATGA
GCTGATTTAACAAAAATTTAACGCGAATTAATTCTGTGGAATGTGTGTCAGTTAGGGTGTGGAAAGTCCC
CAGGCTCCCCAGCAGGCAGAAGTATGCAAAGCATGCATCTCAATTAGTCAGCAACCAGGTGTGGAAAGTC
CCCAGGCTCCCCAGCAGGCAGAAGTATGCAAAGCATGCATCTCAATTAGTCAGCAACCATAGTCCCGCCC
CTAACTCCGCCCATCCCGCCCCTAACTCCGCCCAGTTCCGCCCATTCTCCGCCCCATGGCTGACTAATTT
TTTTTATTTATGCAGAGGCCGAGGCCGCCTCTGCCTCTGAGCTATTCCAGAAGTAGTGAGGAGGCTTTTT
TGGAGGCCTAGGCTTTTGCAAAAAGCTCCCGGGAGCTTGTATATCCATTTTCGGATCTGATCAAGAGACA
GGATGAGGATCGTTTCGCATGATTGAACAAGATGGATTGCACGCAGGTTCTCCGGCCGCTTGGGTGGAGA
GGCTATTCGGCTATGACTGGGCACAACAGACAATCGGCTGCTCTGATGCCGCCGTGTTCCGGCTGTCAGC
GCAGGGGCGCCCGGTTCTTTTTGTCAAGACCGACCTGTCCGGTGCCCTGAATGAACTGCAGGACGAGGCA
GCGCGGCTATCGTGGCTGGCCACGACGGGCGTTCCTTGCGCAGCTGTGCTCGACGTTGTCACTGAAGCGG
GAAGGGACTGGCTGCTATTGGGCGAAGTGCCGGGGCAGGATCTCCTGTCATCTCACCTTGCTCCTGCCGA
GAAAGTATCCATCATGGCTGATGCAATGCGGCGGCTGCATACGCTTGATCCGGCTACCTGCCCATTCGAC
CACCAAGCGAAACATCGCATCGAGCGAGCACGTACTCGGATGGAAGCCGGTCTTGTCGATCAGGATGATC
TGGACGAAGAGCATCAGGGGCTCGCGCCAGCCGAACTGTTCGCCAGGCTCAAGGCGCGCATGCCCGACGG
CGAGGATCTCGTCGTGACCCATGGCGATGCCTGCTTGCCGAATATCATGGTGGAAAATGGCCGCTTTTCT
GGATTCATCGACTGTGGCCGGCTGGGTGTGGCGGACCGCTATCAGGACATAGCGTTGGCTACCCGTGATA
TTGCTGAAGAGCTTGGCGGCGAATGGGCTGACCGCTTCCTCGTGCTTTACGGTATCGCCGCTCCCGATTC
GCAGCACATCGCCTTCTATCGCCTTCTTGACGAGTTCTTCTGAGCGGGACTCTGGGGTTCGAAATGACCG
ACCAAGCGACGCCCAACCTGCCATCACGAGATTTCGATTCCACCGCCGCCTTCTATGAAAGGTTGGGCTT
CGGAATCGTTTTCCGGGACGCCGGCTGGATGATCCTCCAGCGCGGGGATCTCATGCTGGAGTTCTTCGCC
CACCCCAACTTGTTTATTGCAGCTTATAATGGTTACAAATAAAGCAATAGCATCACAAATTTCACAAATA
AAGCATTTTTTTCACTGCATTCTAGTTGTGGTTTGTCCAAACTCATCAATGTATCTTATCATGTCTGTAT
ACCGTCGACCTCTAGCTAGAGCTTGGCGTAATCATGGTCATAGCTGTTTCCTGTGTGAAATTGTTATCCG
CTCACAATTCCACACAACATACGAGCCGGAAGCATAAAGTGTAAAGCCTGGGGTGCCTAATGAGTGAGCT
AACTCACATTAATTGCGTTGCGCTCACTGCCCGCTTTCCAGTCGGGAAACCTGTCGTGCCAGCTGCATTA
ATGAATCGGCCAACGCGCGGGGAGAGGCGGTTTGCGTATTGGGCGCTCTTCCGCTTCCTCGCTCACTGAC
TCGCTGCGCTCGGTCGTTCGGCTGCGGCGAGCGGTATCAGCTCACTCAAAGGCGGTAATACGGTTATCCA
CAGAATCAGGGGATAACGCAGGAAAGAACATGTGAGCAAAAGGCCAGCAAAAGGCCAGGAACCGTAAAAA
GGCCGCGTTGCTGGCGTTTTTCCATAGGCTCCGCCCCCCTGACGAGCATCACAAAAATCGACGCTCAAGT
CAGAGGTGGCGAAACCCGACAGGACTATAAAGATACCAGGCGTTTCCCCCTGGAAGCTCCCTCGTGCGCT
CTCCTGTTCCGACCCTGCCGCTTACCGGATACCTGTCCGCCTTTCTCCCTTCGGGAAGCGTGGCGCTTTC
TCATAGCTCACGCTGTAGGTATCTCAGTTCGGTGTAGGTCGTTCGCTCCAAGCTGGGCTGTGTGCACGAA
CCCCCCGTTCAGCCCGACCGCTGCGCCTTATCCGGTAACTATCGTCTTGAGTCCAACCCGGTAAGACACG
ACTTATCGCCACTGGCAGCAGCCACTGGTAACAGGATTAGCAGAGCGAGGTATGTAGGCGGTGCTACAGA
GTTCTTGAAGTGGTGGCCTAACTACGGCTACACTAGAAGAACAGTATTTGGTATCTGCGCTCTGCTGAAG
CCAGTTACCTTCGGAAAAAGAGTTGGTAGCTCTTGATCCGGCAAACAAACCACCGCTGGTAGCGGTGGTT
TTTTTGTTTGCAAGCAGCAGATTACGCGCAGAAAAAAAGGATCTCAAGAAGATCCTTTGATCTTTTCTAC
GGGGTCTGACGCTCAGTGGAACGAAAACTCACGTTAAGGGATTTTGGTCATGAGATTATCAAAAAGGATC
TTCACCTAGATCCTTTTAAATTAAAAATGAAGTTTTAAATCAATCTAAAGTATATATGAGTAAACTTGGT
CTGACAGTTACCAATGCTTAATCAGTGAGGCACCTATCTCAGCGATCTGTCTATTTCGTTCATCCATAGT
TGCCTGACTCCCCGTCGTGTAGATAACTACGATACGGGAGGGCTTACCATCTGGCCCCAGTGCTGCAATG
ATACCGCGAGACCCACGCTCACCGGCTCCAGATTTATCAGCAATAAACCAGCCAGCCGGAAGGGCCGAGC
GCAGAAGTGGTCCTGCAACTTTATCCGCCTCCATCCAGTCTATTAATTGTTGCCGGGAAGCTAGAGTAAG
TAGTTCGCCAGTTAATAGTTTGCGCAACGTTGTTGCCATTGCTACAGGCATCGTGGTGTCACGCTCGTCG
TTTGGTATGGCTTCATTCAGCTCCGGTTCCCAACGATCAAGGCGAGTTACATGATCCCCCATGTTGTGCA
AAAAAGCGGTTAGCTCCTTCGGTCCTCCGATCGTTGTCAGAAGTAAGTTGGCCGCAGTGTTATCACTCAT
GGTTATGGCAGCACTGCATAATTCTCTTACTGTCATGCCATCCGTAAGATGCTTTTCTGTGACTGGTGAG
TACTCAACCAAGTCATTCTGAGAATAGTGTATGCGGCGACCGAGTTGCTCTTGCCCGGCGTCAATACGGG
ATAATACCGCGCCACATAGCAGAACTTTAAAAGTGCTCATCATTGGAAAACGTTCTTCGGGGCGAAAACT
CTCAAGGATCTTACCGCTGTTGAGATCCAGTTCGATGTAACCCACTCGTGCACCCAACTGATCTTCAGCA
TCTTTTACTTTCACCAGCGTTTCTGGGTGAGCAAAAACAGGAAGGCAAAATGCCGCAAAAAAGGGAATAA
GGGCGACACGGAAATGTTGAATACTCATACTCTTCCTTTTTCAATATTATTGAAGCATTTATCAGGGTTA
TTGTCTCATGAGCGGATACATATTTGAATGTATTTAGAAAAATAAACAAATAGGGGTTCCGCGCACATTT
CCCCGAAAAGTGCCACCTGACGTC
